Addgene plasmid #126619: pLGB29
Purpose: (Empty Backbone) Suicide vector for allelic replacement in Bacteroides, inulin selection and aTC-inducible ss-Bfe1 counterselection
Depositing lab: Laurie Comstock. Depositing organization: Brigham and Women's Hospital. Publication: Streamlined Genetic Manipulation of Diverse Bacteroides and Parabacteroides Isolates from the Human Gut Microbiota. Garcia-Bayona L, Comstock LE. mBio. 2019 Aug 13;10(4). pii: mBio.01762-19. doi: 10.1128/mBio.01762-19. PubMed 31409684.
Backbone
  Vector backbone: new backbone
  Vector type: allellic exchange in bacteria
  Selectable markers: inulin
Growth in bacteria
  Bacterial resistance: Ampicillin, 100 μg/mL
  Growth temperature: 37°C
  Growth strain: S17-lambda pir
  Copy number: Low Copy
Terms and licenses: Academic/Nonprofit Terms; Industry Terms: Not Available to Industry
How to cite: pLGB29 was a gift from Laurie Comstock (Addgene plasmid # 126619 ; http://n2t.net/addgene:126619 ; RRID:Addgene_126619)
