[The description below was written by a language model from this plasmid's Addgene catalogue record and pLannotate feature annotations shown in this document.]
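Description:
pLGB29 is an empty-backbone suicide vector for allelic replacement in Bacteroides, carried on a newly assembled backbone of about 11.3 kb. It replicates from the R6K γ origin, which depends on the pi initiator protein, so it is maintained at low copy only in pir-expressing E. coli such as the S17 lambda pir strain listed in the record. Selection in E. coli uses ampicillin resistance (β-lactamase). An incP oriT with an adjacent traJ fragment allows conjugative mobilisation from the donor into the recipient. Because the recipient lacks pi, the plasmid cannot replicate there and persists only if it integrates into the chromosome by homologous recombination through cloned flanking regions. These would presumably be inserted at the annotated pBluescript-derived multiple cloning site fragment next to the origin.

Selection of integrants in Bacteroides is nutritional rather than antibiotic-based: the record gives inulin as the selectable marker. Consistent with this, the automated annotation finds a coding region resembling the Bacillus subtilis SacC exo-fructosidase, an enzyme that hydrolyses inulin and levan. This is a homology-based fragment call, and its true source is not stated. Counterselection for the second recombination event relies on anhydrotetracycline-inducible expression of ss-Bfe1. The regulatory side of this is visible as a TetR repressor gene and short tet operator-containing matches, which the software labelled as PTight and PLtetO-1 fragments. The ss-Bfe1 coding sequence itself is not annotated, and roughly 890 to 6760 of the sequence carries no called features, so much of the cargo is undescribed in the table. The vector is intended for making markerless genetic changes in gut Bacteroides isolates.
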