Features (pLannotate 1.2.2; 9 found; start..end, strand, type, name):
     30..890     -  CDS            AmpR: β-lactamase; bla; confers resistance to ampicillin, carbenicillin, and related antibiotics
   6762..8183    +  CDS            sacC (fragment): SACC_BACSU - Experimental evidence at protein level: Swiss-Prot protein existence level 1. Exo-fructosidase that can hydrolyze both levan and inulin, leading to the production of free fructose. Is also able to hydrolyze sucrose and to a small extent raffinose, but not melezitose, stachylose, cellobiose, maltose, and lactose. From Bacillus subtilis (strain 168).
   9377..9396    -  promoter       tight TRE promoter (fragment): Tet-responsive promoter PTight, consisting of seven tet operator sequences followed by the minimal CMV promoter
   9439..9459    +  promoter       PLtetO-1 promoter (fragment): modified phage lambda PL promoter with tet operator sites (Lutz and Bujard, 1997)
   9728..10351   +  CDS            TetR: tetracycline repressor TetR; tetR from transposon Tn10; TetR binds to the tetracycline operator tetO to inhibit transcription. This inhibition can be relieved by adding tetracycline or doxycycline.
  10451..10534   -  misc_feature   MCS (fragment): pBluescript multiple cloning site
  10546..10934   -  rep_origin     R6K γ ori: γ replication origin from E. coli plasmid R6K; requires the R6K initiator protein pi for replication
  11105..11214   +  oriT           oriT: incP origin of transfer
  11247..11292   +  CDS            traJ (fragment): oriT-recognizing protein; traJ
>Addgene plasmid #126619 | pLGB29 | addgene full sequence | sequence record 251801 | Addgene NGS Result
ACGCGTTATGAGTAAACTTGGTCTGACAGTTACCAATGCTTAATCAGTGAGGCACCTATCTCAGCGATCT
GTCTATTTCGTTCATCCATAGTTGCCTGACTCCCCGTCGTGTAGATAACTACGATACGGGAGGGCTTACC
ATCTGGCCCCAGTGCTGCAATGATACCGCGAGACCCACGCTCACCGGCTCCAGATTTATCAGCAATAAAC
CAGCCAGCCGGAAGGGCCGAGCGCAGAAGTGGTCCTGCAACTTTATCCGCCTCCATCCAGTCTATTAATT
GTTGCCGGGAAGCTAGAGTAAGTAGTTCGCCAGTTAATAGTTTGCGCAACGTTGTTGCCATTGCTACAGG
CATCGTGGTGTCACGCTCGTCGTTTGGTATGGCTTCATTCAGCTCCGGTTCCCAACGATCAAGGCGAGTT
ACATGATCCCCCATGTTGTGCAAAAAAGCGGTTAGCTCCTTCGGTCCTCCGATCGTTGTCAGAAGTAAGT
TGGCCGCAGTGTTATCACTCATGGTTATGGCAGCACTGCATAATTCTCTTACTGTCATGCCATCCGTAAG
ATGCTTTTCTGTGACTGGTGAGTACTCAACCAAGTCATTCTGAGAATAGTGTATGCGGCGACCGAGTTGC
TCTTGCCCGGCGTCAATACGGGATAATACCGCGCCACATAGCAGAACTTTAAAAGTGCTCATCATTGGAA
AACGTTCTTCGGGGCGAAAACTCTCAAGGATCTTACCGCTGTTGAGATCCAGTTCGATGTAACCCACTCG
TGCACCCAACTGATCTTCAGCATCTTTTACTTTCACCAGCGTTTCTGGGTGAGCAAAAACAGGAAGGCAA
AATGCCGCAAAAAAGGGAATAAGGGCGACACGGAAATGTTGAATACTCATACTCTTCCTTTTTCAATCAT
GGCCGCGGGATTAAAAGTCGGGGATTGGTGAACAAAAAGGTGTTTCTCTCTTTAAGAGAAATATCGTTTT
GCTAAACAGTTGATATTGAGGTATCATTTTATCGTAAAAGACATTTTTGCTCAACAATTGCTTGACGGAA
ATCAACAAATTTTAGCATTTTGTAAAAAAGTCGCTATATAATTTGGTGAATTGGAGTTATTTTCATATTT
TTGCATCCCGAAGAGTTTCTCTTAAAGAGTGATCTGGAAGAAGCAATGAAAGCTGCTGTTAAGTCTCCGA
ATCAGGTATTGTTCCTGACAGGTGTATTCCCATCCGGTAAACGCGGATACTTTGCAGTTGATCTGACTCA
GGAATAAATTATAAATTAAGGTAAGAAGATTGTAGGATAAGCTAATGAAATAGAAAAAGGATGCCGTCAC
ACAACTTGTCGGCATTCTTTTTTGTTTTATTAGTTGAAAATATAGTGAAAAAGTTGCCTAAATATGTATG
TTAACAAATTATTTGTCGTAACTTTGCACTCCAAATCTGTTTTTAACATATGGCACTAATGCTTAGTATT
ATGAAGAACAAAAAACTTCTTTGTAGCGTTTGTTTCCTGTTTACTTTCATGTCAGTCCTTTGGGGGCAAA
ACATAACAGTGAAAGGAAACGTTACTTCAAAGACTGATGGTCAACCAATTATTGGTGCTTCCGTAGTGCA
AAATGATTCTAAATCAACTGGAACTATCACAGATTTGGATGGTAACTTTACTCTTAGTGTACCAACGAAT
GCATTATTGGCAATTTCTTATATAGGATATAAAGAAGTAATTATTGCCGCTAAACCTTCATTGAAGATAG
TGATGGAAGAGGATGCTAAGATGATTGACGAAGTGGTTGTGACAGGTTATATGGCTGAAAAGAAAGCCAG
TCTGACAGGTTCGGTAGCTGTAGTGAAGATGAAAGAGGTGGCTGACATACCTACTGGTAATGTGATGTCA
GGTTTGCAGGGACGTGTAGCCGGTATGAACGTAACAACTGATGGTAAACCCGGAGGTGGTAACACAGATA
CTAAGTTACGTGGTATTACTACCATCAACAATTCTTCTCCTCTTTATGTAATAGACGGTGTTCAGACACA
TGATAATGTGGCTTCTATTATCTCATCCAATGATGTTGAATCCATTCAGGTGTTGAAAGATGCAGCTTCG
GCTGCCATTTATGGTGCGCAAGCTGCCAATGGTGTCATTATTATCACCACAAAACGTGCTAAGGAAGGCG
ATGTAAAAGTAAGTTTTGATATGTCGCTCACTGCCCAGACTTTTACTGGTGGTATTGATATGCTTGACGC
TTACCAATGGGGTGATGTGTATTGGCAGGCTTATAAAAATACTTTTGGAACCAATCCCAATAGTGTAGTA
TATGGAAATGGAGAAAAGGCCCAACTGCAAGAATATTATTTTGACCAGAATGGAGTGAAAATAAAGTCGG
GCAACACTGATTGGGCAAAGGAAATATTTGGTACGGCTTTAATGCAAAATTATAATCTTTCTCTTTCTAA
AGGGTTTAAGGATGGGAATGTGGCTCTTACCTTAAATTATATGAATCAGGATGGTCTTTGCCGTAATACA
GACTACGAACGTTTTAATTCGCGTTTAGCCTCTAATTTTCGCTTTGTAGATGGTAAAGTGCGTGTGGGTG
AAAGTATTTCGGTGAATCACTGGTTGGAGCATCTTAATCCTGCCGGTATAGAAGAATTGGTTATTGCCCA
GCATCCGGCCATTCCTGTGTATGATGAAAATGGAGGGTATGCCGGTGGCTATGTGGATATATTGGGGGAT
AAGCCGAATGCCATTCGCTTGACAGACAATGAAGCCAATAATCGTCACAAAAGTTGGCGTATCTTTGGCA
ATGTTTATTTGGAAGTGGAACCCATTAAAAATCTAGTGTTGAAGAGTCAATTTGGTTTGAACTATACTAC
CGGTTTCAACTCAACTTTCGTCCCCAAATGGAGTGAAGCCGATCGTAAGGTAGATGTAAATGAACTGACC
GTACGACAAGATAATAGCGTGCAATGGGTATGGTCGAACACTGCCAATTATAGTATAGACTTTGGGAAGA
ACAATATCAGTGCAGTGATAGGAACTGAAGCTAAGAAAGAGAATGGTGAACATTTACAGGGATATGGTCG
CGGATTGGTGATAGAAGATCTCGATTATCGTTACTTAGACACTGTAACTGAAGGAAAAAGTGTGAGTAAC
AATGCTTCTACCTATGCTATGGTCTCTTACTTTGGTAAGGTGAACTATGCGTTTGATGATAAATACCTTA
TATCAGGAACAGTGCGTCGTGATGCTTCTTCACGTTTCGGTAAAGGGAATAATTCTGCTATCTTTCCTTC
AGTATCTGCCGGTTGGAGAGTATCGCGTGAAAAATTTATGGAATGTACGCAAAACTGGCTTTCAGATCTT
AAATTGCGTGCATCGTGGGGGATCAATGGTAATGATCAGATTGATAACAATGCTACTTACAACCTCTATT
ACACTAACATGTCCAATGGCTCATACAATTTCAATGGGGATGGTACAACGGTATTGCCCGGAGTACAGAA
AGACCGTTCGGGTAACAACGACCTGAAATGGGAAGAGACCAAACAACTGAACTTTGGTATTGATGCTGCT
TTCTTTGACAACCGTTTGGGACTGACACTGGATTATTTTCAAAAAAAGACTACTGGTATGTTAATCCAGA
AACCTTATATAGGAGTGATCGGTGAAGGTGGATATAAATGGTACAATGCTGCCAGTATGGATAATAGCGG
TGTGGAAGCAACCTTTACTTGGCGAGATGAAATAAAGGATTTCAAGTATGATATTTCGTTCAACCTTTCC
TATTATAAAAATGAAATTACCGAACTTCCGGATGTAATCAAATATACTTGGGGAGGTGGTAATGGTGTGG
ACAAAACTATTGTAGGTCAACCTTACGGATCATGGATGTCCTATAAAGCTGATGGTGTATTCAAAACAAA
ACAGGAGGTATATGAATACCTAAGCAAATATGATGTACAGATTGGTGCTCCCGGCGTAGGACGTATTCGC
TACAAAGACCTTAACGGTGATAACATTATCAATACTGCTGATATGGATTGGCAAGGGAGTGACCAACCTA
GATTTATTGGTGGATTGAACATCGGTGCATCTTACAAAGGATTTGACCTTTCTGTATTCTTCAATGGTAT
GATTCGCGATGCATGGAACAATTCCAAGTTTTATACCGACCTTTTTCAAGGTTGGACAGGTAATCACTCT
GTACGTTTGATGGATGCAATGCATGCTTGGAATGCTTATGAGCAAACGGGAGTTTATAATTGTGATATCC
CTGCATTGACTGTAGTTGATAATAATGTAGAAACACGCAGTTCCACTTTCTTTATTGAAGATGGTTCTTA
TGTGAAGTTGAAAACTCTAACTGTGGGTTATACTTTCCCGGATAAGTGGATTAAGAAAGCGCATCTTTCC
AATTTGCGTTTGTATCTGCAAGCACAGAACGTTTTTACGCTGACTAATTATACGGGTGCCGACCCGGAAG
GATTGGGCTATCCATATCCCCAACCTCGTACCTATACATTCGGTCTATCACTTGGTTTTTAATTTTTATC
CTAAATACAGAACATTATGAAATTGAAATATATCTTTGCAGTAGGTGTGATGGCACTATTGGCAAGTTGC
GATGAGAGTCGTTTTCTAGATATTAAACCTCAGGGTACACTCAATGACGATTTGTTATCATCGGCCGATG
GTGTAGAGCTTTTGGTTACTTCAGCTTATGCAGGATTGAAAGGTCCTAATCGTGATATGCACTGGGTGCC
GATGACCAATTGGACGTATGGTGAAGTACGTTCGGATAATGCCTACAAAGGTGGTGGCGGTGTAAATGAT
GGAGACTTTTGTACGCTGCTTGAAACCTTTAAAATAGATGCTACATGGGGCAATGCCGACGAAAAATGGT
TTCAACTTTATTGTTGCTTGCAACGTTGTAACAGCGCATTGCGGGTAATGAATACGCTTGATGAGAACGC
TTTGCCGATGATTAAAAGTCGTAAAGCCGAAATGAAAGTGATTCGTGCACACTTCTTCTTTGAACTGGTT
CGCCTTTTCAAGCAAGTACCTTATTTTGATGAGAATGTGGAAAATGATGACTATAAGTACATTCCCAACA
ATCAGTTTACCCGTGAAGAACTTCTGGGTAAAATAGCACAAGAATTTCTTGATGCTGCTAACGATTTGCC
TGATACTCAATCTCAAGTAGGGCGTGTCACTAAGAACATTGCTTATGCTTATGCTGCCAAAGCTAGACTT
TATCAGGCTTACCGACAAGATGATAATAACCAAGTGGTTGCTATTGATAAACAATTGTTAGCTGAAGTGG
TGACTCTTTGCGACAAAGTAGGTGCGCAAGGAAAGGCATATACTCTTTTGAACGATTTTCAGAAACTTGA
TCAATTGGAATATGAAAATGGGGTAGAGTCTGTGTTTGCTGTACAATATTCGATGGATGATGAAACCGAT
GGTGCCGGGAATATAAACTGGAGTAATCTGTTGAATGCTCCTAAAGGTCCTTATGGTGGCGACGGATTTT
TCTTACCCAGTCAGAACTTGATCAATGCCTATAAGACAGATAACTATGGATTGCCTTTGTTTGATACTTT
CAACGCCGATGACTATGGAATATACGAAGGAAGTGAGCTCACCAACATTGATGCAACTGTGGATCCTCGT
TTGGATTTCGTTACCGGTCGTCCTGGTATCACTTGGAAAACATATACCGTTGAGCCTTGTAAAGCAAACT
GGATACGTAACAGCGGTGAATATGGCTTTAATTGTACAAAGCGCTTCTACATCTCGCCTGAAAGTGAAGA
TATGTTCCAAGGTTGGCCTTGGGGAGCTTCTCATCTCAACTGGCAGATAATTCGCTATGCTGATGTGTTG
TTATGGAAGGCTGAAGCCTTGATAGAGATTGGCGAAGCTACCGGACTGGAAGAGGCTCGCAAAATTATTA
ACCGTATTCGTCTGCGTGCCAAAAATAGTCCTTATGTAAAAGACTTTGAACATTCCGAACAGGATGCAGC
TAATTATCTGATAGGCGAATATCCTGCTGAGGGCTGGAGTCAGGACTTTGCCCGCAAGGCATTACGTTGG
GAACGCCGTATGGAGTTTGCTATGGAAGGTGACCGTTTCTTCGACTTGGTACGTTGGGGGATTGCTGCGG
AAACCATGAACAGCTACATTAGTGTGGAGCAGAATAAGCGCGTTTATTATCGTGGTGCTCGCTTTGTTCG
TGGCAGAGATGAATATTTGCCTATTCCCAATGCACAATATAACTTCTCTGAAGGCAATTATGTGCAGAAT
CCCGGATACGGTAAGTTTAACTAGCTCTAATACCATCTGACATGAATGTATTATTCTCGTTTAAACAAGT
ACAGACCTTTTTGACTATCCTGGTTATGATGATTTTCTCATTTTTGGATGCTTCGGCCGATACTTCTTCC
TTATTAATAAAAGATTTGGGTGAAGGACATTGCCTGGTACAGATAAATACAAATCAACGTTATTTGCTTT
TACCTGTAGAGGAGGTAATGCCTGATGTACGTGTCAGCATGATCGTTAATAATAAAGAGGTGAATGTTGC
GGATGTTCGTCTGGCAGTGAACAGAGTGGACTATTTTGTTCCGCTGGATCTTTCGGCTTATGCTGGTAAA
AACATACTGTTGAAATTTAAATTAGGCTCGAATGATCCTATACGGGGGAAACTTTCTGCTGTTTGTTGCA
AGGAAATGAAATTGTCCGACACGTTCGATACGGGCAACCGTGAAAAGTTCCGTCCTACTTATCATTTCTC
ACCTCTTTATGGGTGGATGAATGATCCTAATGGAATGGTATATAAAGACGGTGAATACCACCTTTTCTAT
CAATACAATCCTTATGGTTCCAAATGGGGAAATATGAGTTGGGGACATGCTATCAGCCAAGATCTTGTAA
ACTGGAAACATCTTCCTGTAGCTATTGCTCCCGATGCATTGGGGACAATTTTCAGTGGCTCGGCAGTTGT
CGATTTTGATAATACAGCCGGTTTTGGTGCAGGTGCCATTATCGCCATCTATACACAAAACAGTGACCGA
CAAGTACAAAGCATTGCTTACAGTACTGACAACGGACGTACTTTCACCAAATATGAGAATAATCCGGTAC
TGACGTCCGAAGCGCGTGACTTCCGCGACCCGAAAGTATTTTGGTATGAAAACACCAAACGCTGGATCAT
GGTATTAGCAGTAGGGCAGGAGATGCAGATATTCTCTTCTCCTAATCTGAAAGATTGGACCTTTGAAAGT
CGTTTCGGTGAAGGGCAAGGTGCACATGGTGGTGTTTGGGAATGTCCCGATTTGTTTGAACTTCCAGTAG
AAGGTACCAATGATAAGAAATGGGTGCTGCTTTGTAATTTGAATCCCGGAGGTCCTTTCGGAGGAAGTGC
TACTCAATATTTTGTAGGCTCCTTCAACGGAAAAGAGTTTGTAAACGAATTCCCTTCCAAAACCAAATGG
ATGGACTGGGGAAAAGACCATTACGCCACCGTAACTTGGAGCGATGCTCCCGACAACCGCCGTATCGCTA
TCGCATGGATGAGCAACTGGCAATACGCAAACGATGTTCCTACCTCCCAATACCGTAGCCCGAATTCCGT
TCCCCGTGACTTGAGCCTGTTTACCGTAGATGGTGAGACTTACCTCCAATCAGCTCCCTCTCCCGAACTG
CTGGCTTTGCGTGATGCTTCCAAGAAACGCTCGTTCAAAGTAAACGGAACACGCACAATCAAAGAAATGA
TTCCCGGCAATGACGGTGCATACGAAATAGAATTGACAATCGAAAATCAACGTGCAGACGTAATCGGCTT
CCGTCTCTACAATGACAAAGGCGAAGAAGTGGATATGCAGTATGACATGAAAGAAAAGAAATTCTCAATG
GATCGTCGCAAGAGCGGAGAGGTCAGCTTCAATGAGAATTTCCCGATGTTGACCTGGACAGCAATTGAGC
AAGGTGGAAACGAGGAACAAGGCGGCAAAGAGGCATTGAAACTCCGTCTGTTTGTGGATAAATCCAGTGT
GGAAGCCTTTGGAAATGGTGGACGTTTTGTGATGACCAATCAGGTATTCCCTTCGGAACCTTACAATCAT
ATCAACTTTTACAGTAAAGGAGGAGCTTATAAAGTAGATTCGTTTGTGGTTCATAAGTTGAAGCCATAAA
CAATAGGCCACATGCAACTGTAAATGTTTACGCGTCCTCGGTACCAACAAATACTTTCAGGACGATGTAA
AGTCCTGAGAAATCAAACTGAATGGATAGATCATAATGCTAATCTTACACCGTCCCACCACATTTCCAAT
TCAGAAGCTCTATTGTCTATCCAGTCATAGAACTCGTCACCCCAAGTATAATCAGCCACTCCGATACCGA
TAGCTAAGACCCAACCGACATAGGGAATAAAAGTAACGCCATAAGCTAAACCTGCTACGGCAATTCTTGT
ACCTGCCACGGCAAATCGACCATTTTGCACATCACGCACAACTTGATAGCCAGTAAGCACCATTCCTGCC
CATCCCAAAGCTTTACCTACTCCACGCACTCTACTCATACCTTTAGCGGGGACTTGATAGTTCCCTAAAG
GCAATCTTATAATCGGCGGAAGCGTTTTGGGCGAGAAACGCATCTGCTTAGGTAAGTACGCACCTCGATT
ATCCATAATCTTCTCAGCCCAATTTCCGGCTGTTTCAGCAATTCCGAATCCTAACCCTGCCAGTCCTTCC
AGATTGGGTCCTTCCTTATTTACAGCAGGCAGGCTACCAGAATCGCGTACCGCTGACACCAAGTCCGTCA
AACTCTCATACTTTGCCTCATAAGTCTTTCCATTTGAGTTATCCGTGGCACTAATCACAATTTCGTACCG
ACTGCCAGTGTCAGTAATTACAATACTTATCTGACTATTATCCGTGGGCAAATATTGCTTTTCTTGGCCT
AAATTTATCTCAGTGATATTATTACCTTTGTTTTTAACTATTAAGTCACGGACCTTTTCGGAAACTTTTG
TTGGATCTTGCATCAGACTTTTTTCATAGGCATATTGGGAGGTATCGTATTTCCTTTCTGAGACTATCGT
ATGAAAACTCTCGTCCACCGAAACATTCCGAGATATTGGACTCCATCCGTTTTGATTTACCGGTAGAATT
ACCTTGCTACTCATCCAAGTATATCCCAAGCCAACTACAAATCCTTCATAGTCATCCCCCCGTTCCAAGA
TGACATTAAATTCACTTTGCGTTTTATATTCATTTCTATAAGCGCCGGCAAATGAGAACTGTATAGCTAC
AATAGCCATCACAAGCAAAGATAAAATTTTCTTCATGTGTCTTTTCTTTTATATGTCTTTATTTCGTCTC
TATCACTGATAGGGAGACTGCAAAGATAAGAACTTTTAGCTTTATCTTCCAAACTTTATCCCTATCAGTG
ATAGAGATTTTTTTGTTCTTATGGTCAAGCAGTACTGCGCTTTTACACTAAGTCAATTTAACAAGGCTTT
CTTCTCTTGGAAAGCGGGTGCAAAAAAAGAAAAGGCGTTTTGTTTTTCTTCTTTACCTTCTTTCCCTTTC
GCTAAGAGAGTCTGAGAAACGATAGAAAAAGAAAAGCGAAAAAACTTCCGAAAACATTTGGTAGTTAAAA
TAAAACCTCTTACCTTTGCACCCGCGCATTTTAAAATAAAATAAATTATTTATGATATTAAACGAATATG
TCTAGATTAGATAAAAGTAAAGTGATTAACAGCGCATTAGAGCTGCTTAATGAGGTCGGAATCGAAGGTT
TAACAACCCGTAAACTCGCCCAGAAGCTAGGTGTAGAGCAGCCTACATTGTATTGGCATGTAAAAAATAA
GCGGGCTTTGCTCGACGCCTTAGCCATTGAGATGTTAGATAGGCACCATACTCACTTTTGCCCTTTAGAA
GGGGAAAGCTGGCAAGATTTTTTACGTAATAACGCTAAAAGTTTTAGATGTGCTTTACTAAGTCATCGCG
ATGGAGCAAAAGTACATTTAGGTACACGGCCTACAGAAAAACAGTATGAAACTCTCGAAAATCAATTAGC
CTTTTTATGCCAACAAGGTTTTTCACTAGAGAATGCATTATATGCACTCAGCGCTGTGGGGCATTTTACT
TTAGGTTGCGTATTGGAAGATCAAGAGCATCAAGTCGCTAAAGAAGAAAGGGAAACACCTACTACTGATA
GTATGCCGCCATTATTACGACAAGCTATCGAATTATTTGATCACCAAGGTGCAGAGCCAGCCTTCTTATT
CGGCCTTGAATTGATCATATGCGGATTAGAAAAACAACTTAAATGTGAAAGTGGGTCTTAAGATACAAGC
GGTCGGTTCGGAAATAGAACAGGCACAAGTAAGGCTGATTGTTGCAGCCAATGCACAAATGCTGTTCCAT
CACTGGAAGATAGGCAATTAGTCGACGGTATCGATAAGCTTGATATCGAATTCCTGCAGCCCGGGGGATC
CACTAGTTCTAGAGCGGCCGCCACCGCGGTGGAGGGGAATTCCCATGTCAGCCGTTAAGTGTTCCTGTGT
CACTCAAAATTGCTTTGAGAGGCTCTAAGGGCTTCTCAGTGCGTTACATCCCTGGCTTGTTGTCCACAAC
CGTTAAACCTTAAAAGCTTTAAAAGCCTTATATATTCTTTTTTTTCTTATAAAACTTAAAACCTTAGAGG
CTATTTAAGTTGCTGATTTATATTAATTTTATTGTTCAAACATGAGAGCTTAGTACGTGAAACATGAGAG
CTTAGTACGTTAGCCATGAGAGCTTAGTACGTTAGCCATGAGGGTTTAGTTCGTTAAACATGAGAGCTTA
GTACGTTAAACATGAGAGCTTAGTACGTGAAACATGAGAGCTTAGTACGTACTATCAACAGGTTGAACTG
CTGATCTTCAGATCCTCTACGCCGGACGCATCGTGGCCGGATCAATTCCGTTTTCCGCTGCATAACCCTG
CTTCGGGGTCATTATAGCGATTTTTTCGGTATATCCATCCTTTTTCGCACGATATACAGGATTTTGCCAA
AGGGTTCGTGTAGACTTTCCTTGGTGTATCCAACGGCGTCAGCCGGGCAGGATAGGTGAAGTAGGCCCAC
CCGCGAGCGGGTGTTCCTTCTTCACTGTCCCTTATTCGCACCTGGCGGTGCTCAACGGGAATCCTGCTCT
GCGAGGCTGGCCGGCTACCGCCGGCGTAACAGATGAGGGCAAGCGGATGGCTGATGAAACCAAGCCAACC
AGGAAGGGCAGCCCACCTATCACGGAATTGATCCCCCTCGAATTG
